Addgene plasmid #177984: pCW57.1_AOX-FLAG
Purpose: All-in-one dox-inducible expression of Alternative Oxidase
Depositing lab: David Sabatini & Jessica Spinelli. Depositing organization: Whitehead Institute for Biomedical Research. Publication: Fumarate is a terminal electron acceptor in the mammalian electron transport chain. Spinelli JB, Rosen PC, Sprenger HG, Puszynska AM, Mann JL, Roessler JM, Cangelosi AL, Henne A, Condon KJ, Zhang T, Kunchok T, Lewis CA, Chandel NS, Sabatini DM. Science. 2021 Dec 3;374(6572):1227-1237. doi: 10.1126/science.abi7495. Epub 2021 Dec 2. PubMed 34855504.
Backbone
  Vector backbone: pCW57.1-Luciferase
  Vector type: Mammalian Expression, Lentiviral
  Selectable markers: Puromycin
Growth in bacteria
  Bacterial resistance: Ampicillin, 100 μg/mL
  Growth temperature: 30°C
  Growth strain: NEB Stable
  Copy number: High Copy
Gene/Insert
  Gene/Insert name: AOX
  Species: C. albicans (yeast)
  Insert size (bp): 1164
  Mutation: Codon optimized cDNA for expression in human cells
  Promoter: TRE
  Tag / fusion protein: FLAG (C terminal on insert)
  Cloning method: Restriction Enzyme; 5′ cloning site Unknown (unknown if destroyed)
Terms and licenses: Academic/Nonprofit Terms; Industry Terms: Not Available to Industry
How to cite: pCW57.1_AOX-FLAG was a gift from David Sabatini & Jessica Spinelli (Addgene plasmid # 177984 ; http://n2t.net/addgene:177984 ; RRID:Addgene_177984)
