[The description below was written by a language model from this plasmid's Addgene catalogue record and pLannotate feature annotations shown in this document.]
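Description:
pCW57.1_AOX-FLAG is an all-in-one, doxycycline-inducible lentiviral vector for mammalian expression of alternative oxidase (AOX), built on the pCW57.1 backbone (derived from pCW57.1-Luciferase). It is propagated in E. coli as a high-copy plasmid through a ColE1/pUC-type origin with ampicillin resistance. The viral portion has a third-generation, self-inactivating layout. An RSV promoter drives a truncated HIV-1 5' LTR, followed by the Ψ packaging signal with a gag fragment, the Rev response element and the cPPT/CTS. A WPRE and a ΔU3 3' LTR close the transfer cassette. An SV40 poly(A) signal and SV40 origin lie downstream of the 3' LTR.

The payload consists of two transcription units. A tight TRE promoter, made of seven tet operators upstream of a minimal CMV promoter, drives the AOX coding sequence. The catalogue describes this as a 1164 bp cDNA from C. albicans, codon-optimized for human cells and carrying a C-terminal FLAG tag. The automated annotation matched only part of this ORF, by homology to the AOX of Wickerhamomyces anomalus, which reflects the closest database entry rather than the recorded source species. Downstream, a constitutive human PGK promoter expresses puromycin N-acetyltransferase followed by the reverse tetracycline transactivator rtTA3 with its VP16-derived activation repeats. The element linking these two coding sequences is not annotated.

Transduced cells can therefore be selected with puromycin and already carry the transactivator, so adding doxycycline switches on AOX-FLAG. AOX catalyses cyanide-resistant oxygen consumption. The associated publication concerns terminal electron acceptors in the mammalian electron transport chain.
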