Features (pLannotate 1.2.2; 27 found; start..end, strand, type, name):
     89..110     +  protein_bind   CAP binding site: CAP binding activates transcription in the presence of cAMP. E. coli catabolite activator protein
    125..155     +  promoter       lac promoter: promoter for the E. coli lac operon
    163..179     +  protein_bind   lac operator: The lac repressor binds to the lac operator to inhibit transcription in E. coli. This inhibition can be relieved by adding lactose or isopropyl-β-D-thiogalactopyranoside (IPTG). lac repressor encoded by lacI
    224..242     +  promoter       T3 promoter: promoter for bacteriophage T3 RNA polymerase
    270..496     +  promoter       RSV promoter: Rous sarcoma virus enhancer/promoter
    497..677     +  LTR            5' LTR (truncated): truncated 5' long terminal repeat (LTR) from HIV-1
    724..849     +  misc_feature   HIV-1 Ψ: packaging signal of human immunodeficiency virus type 1
    833..1196    +  CDS            HIV-1 gag (fragment): gag protein from human immunodeficiency virus 1; gag
   1342..1575    +  misc_feature   RRE: The Rev response element (RRE) of HIV-1 allows for Rev-dependent mRNA export from the nucleus to the cytoplasm.
   1952..1976    +  CDS            Rev (fragment): human immunodeficiency virus 1 (HIV-1) Rev protein; rev; enhances nuclear export of unspliced and incompletely spliced viral mRNAs
   2017..2134    +  misc_feature   cPPT/CTS: central polypurine tract and central termination sequence of HIV-1
   2188..2502    +  promoter       tight TRE promoter: Tet-responsive promoter PTight, consisting of seven tet operator sequences followed by the minimal CMV promoter
   2817..3671    +  CDS            AOX1 (fragment): AOX_WICAO - Also known as ALX1. Experimental evidence at protein level: Swiss-Prot protein existence level 1. Catalyzes cyanide-resistant oxygen consumption. May increase respiration when the cytochrome respiratory pathway is restricted, or in response to low temperatures. From Wickerhamomyces anomalus (Yeast) (Hansenula anomala).
   3672..3695    +  CDS            FLAG: FLAG® epitope tag, followed by an enterokinase cleavage site
   3710..4220    +  promoter       hPGK promoter: human phosphoglycerate kinase 1 promoter
   4230..4826    +  CDS            PuroR (fragment): puromycin N-acetyltransferase; pac from Streptomyces; confers resistance to puromycin
   4881..5578    +  CDS            rtTA3 (fragment): reverse tetracycline transactivator 3 activates expression from Tet-responsive promoters in the presence of doxycycline
   5508..5618    +  CDS            VP48: 3 tandem repeats of the minimal activation domain of herpes simplex virus VP16 (Cheng et al., 2013)
   5654..6202    +  misc_feature   WPRE (fragment): woodchuck hepatitis virus posttranscriptional regulatory element
   6228..6299    +  CDS            nef (fragment): NEF_HV1Z2 - Experimental evidence at protein level: Swiss-Prot protein existence level 1. Extracellular Nef protein targets CD4(+) T-lymphocytes for apoptosis by interacting with CXCR4 surface receptors. From Human immunodeficiency virus type 1 group M subtype D (isolate Z2/CDC-Z34) (HIV-1).
   6301..6534    +  LTR            3' LTR (ΔU3): self-inactivating 3' long terminal repeat (LTR) from HIV-1
   6606..6727    +  polyA_signal   SV40 poly(A) signal: SV40 polyadenylation signal
   6767..6902    +  rep_origin     SV40 ori: SV40 origin of replication
   6910..6973    +  promoter       AmpR promoter: bla
   6974..7834    +  CDS            AmpR: β-lactamase; bla; confers resistance to ampicillin, carbenicillin, and related antibiotics
   8005..8593    +  rep_origin     ori: high-copy-number ColE1/pMB1/pBR322/pUC origin of replication
   8776..76      +  CDS            lacI (fragment) (across the origin): lac repressor; lacI; The lac repressor binds to the lac operator to inhibit transcription in E. coli. This inhibition can be relieved by adding lactose or isopropyl-β-D-thiogalactopyranoside (IPTG).
>Addgene plasmid #177984 | pCW57.1_AOX-FLAG | addgene full sequence | sequence record 349869 | Addgene NGS Result
CGCCTCTCCCCGCGCGTTGGCCGATTCATTAATGCAGCTGGCACGACAGGTTTCCCGACTGGAAAGCGGG
CAGTGAGCGCAACGCAATTAATGTGAGTTAGCTCACTCATTAGGCACCCCAGGCTTTACACTTTATGCTT
CCGGCTCGTATGTTGTGTGGAATTGTGAGCGGATAACAATTTCACACAGGAAACAGCTATGACCATGATT
ACGCCAAGCGCGCAATTAACCCTCACTAAAGGGAACAAAAGCTGGAGCTGCAAGCTTAATGTAGTCTTAT
GCAATACTCTTGTAGTCTTGCAACATGGTAACGATGAGTTAGCAACATGCCTTACAAGGAGAGAAAAAGC
ACCGTGCATGCCGATTGGTGGAAGTAAGGTGGTACGATCGTGCCTTATTAGGAAGGCAACAGACGGGTCT
GACATGGATTGGACGAACCACTGAATTGCCGCATTGCAGAGATATTGTATTTAAGTGCCTAGCTCGATAC
ATAAACGGGTCTCTCTGGTTAGACCAGATCTGAGCCTGGGAGCTCTCTGGCTAACTAGGGAACCCACTGC
TTAAGCCTCAATAAAGCTTGCCTTGAGTGCTTCAAGTAGTGTGTGCCCGTCTGTTGTGTGACTCTGGTAA
CTAGAGATCCCTCAGACCCTTTTAGTCAGTGTGGAAAATCTCTAGCAGTGGCGCCCGAACAGGGACTTGA
AAGCGAAAGGGAAACCAGAGGAGCTCTCTCGACGCAGGACTCGGCTTGCTGAAGCGCGCACGGCAAGAGG
CGAGGGGCGGCGACTGGTGAGTACGCCAAAAATTTTGACTAGCGGAGGCTAGAAGGAGAGAGATGGGTGC
GAGAGCGTCAGTATTAAGCGGGGGAGAATTAGATCGCGATGGGAAAAAATTCGGTTAAGGCCAGGGGGAA
AGAAAAAATATAAATTAAAACATATAGTATGGGCAAGCAGGGAGCTAGAACGATTCGCAGTTAATCCTGG
CCTGTTAGAAACATCAGAAGGCTGTAGACAAATACTGGGACAGCTACAACCATCCCTTCAGACAGGATCA
GAAGAACTTAGATCATTATATAATACAGTAGCAACCCTCTATTGTGTGCATCAAAGGATAGAGATAAAAG
ACACCAAGGAAGCTTTAGACAAGATAGAGGAAGAGCAAAACAAAAGTAAGACCACCGCACAGCAAGCGGC
CGCTGATCTTCAGACCTGGAGGAGGAGATATGAGGGACAATTGGAGAAGTGAATTATATAAATATAAAGT
AGTAAAAATTGAACCATTAGGAGTAGCACCCACCAAGGCAAAGAGAAGAGTGGTGCAGAGAGAAAAAAGA
GCAGTGGGAATAGGAGCTTTGTTCCTTGGGTTCTTGGGAGCAGCAGGAAGCACTATGGGCGCAGCGTCAA
TGACGCTGACGGTACAGGCCAGACAATTATTGTCTGGTATAGTGCAGCAGCAGAACAATTTGCTGAGGGC
TATTGAGGCGCAACAGCATCTGTTGCAACTCACAGTCTGGGGCATCAAGCAGCTCCAGGCAAGAATCCTG
GCTGTGGAAAGATACCTAAAGGATCAACAGCTCCTGGGGATTTGGGGTTGCTCTGGAAAACTCATTTGCA
CCACTGCTGTGCCTTGGAATGCTAGTTGGAGTAATAAATCTCTGGAACAGATTTGGAATCACACGACCTG
GATGGAGTGGGACAGAGAAATTAACAATTACACAAGCTTAATACACTCCTTAATTGAAGAATCGCAAAAC
CAGCAAGAAAAGAATGAACAAGAATTATTGGAATTAGATAAATGGGCAAGTTTGTGGAATTGGTTTAACA
TAACAAATTGGCTGTGGTATATAAAATTATTCATAATGATAGTAGGAGGCTTGGTAGGTTTAAGAATAGT
TTTTGCTGTACTTTCTATAGTGAATAGAGTTAGGCAGGGATATTCACCATTATCGTTTCAGACCCACCTC
CCAACCCCGAGGGGACAATTCTCGACCTCGAGACAAATGGCAGTATTCATCCACAATTTTAAAAGAAAAG
GGGGGATTGGGGGGTACAGTGCAGGGGAAAGAATAGTAGACATAATAGCAACAGACATACAAACTAAAGA
ATTACAAAAACAAATTACAAAAATTCAAAATTTTCGGGTTTATTACAGGGACAGCAGAGATCCACTTTGG
CCGCGAATCGATATGTCGAGTTTACTCCCTATCAGTGATAGAGAACGTATGTCGAGTTTACTCCCTATCA
GTGATAGAGAACGATGTCGAGTTTACTCCCTATCAGTGATAGAGAACGTATGTCGAGTTTACTCCCTATC
AGTGATAGAGAACGTATGTCGAGTTTACTCCCTATCAGTGATAGAGAACGTATGTCGAGTTTATCCCTAT
CAGTGATAGAGAACGTATGTCGAGTTTACTCCCTATCAGTGATAGAGAACGTATGTCGAGGTAGGCGTGT
ACGGTGGGAGGCCTATATAAGCAGAGCTCGTTTAGTGAACCGTCAGATCGCCTGGAGAATTGGCTAGCAT
TCGCCACCATGGGTATGATTGGGTTGAGCACGTACCGCAATCTTCCTACACTGCTGACGACAACGACCGT
CATATCTACTACCTTGAGGTCAAAGCAACTCTTGAGATTTACAACAACTACAAGCACTAAGTCTGGTTCT
AGTACCAGTACGGCTGCAACGACCGTGGGGAACTCAAACCCCAAGTCACCTATTGATGAGGACAACCTTG
AAAAACCAGGGACTATCCCTACGAAACATAAACCGTTCAATATTCAGACAGAGGTCTATAATAAGGCGGG
CATTGAGGCTAACGATGATGATAAGTTTCTGACCAAACCAACCTACCGACATGAAGACTTTACAGAGGCT
GGTGTGTACCGGGTCCATGTTACACACAGACCACCCCGGACGATCGGTGACAAGATTAGCTGTTATGGAA
CACTCTTTTTTAGAAAATGCTTCGATCTGGTTACAGGCTATGCCGTGCCAGACCCGGATAAACCCGATCA
ATACAAGGGTACCAGGTGGGAGATGACCGAAGGTAAATGGATGACACGCTGCATCTTTCTGGAATCCATC
GCTGGCGTGCCGGGTAGCGTAGCAGGATTTGTGCGGCATCTTCACTCACTTCGCATGCTCACACGCGACA
AAGCTTGGATCGAAACTCTGCATGATGAAGCCTACAACGAGCGAATGCACCTCCTGACATTCATTAAAAT
TGGGAAGCCTAGCTGGTTTACCCGCTCAATAATTTATATCGGTCAGGGTGTCTTTACCAATATATTCTTC
TTGGTATACTTGATGAACCCCCGATACTGTCACCGGTTCGTCGGCTATCTCGAAGAGGAAGCCGTTAGGA
CCTATACCCACCTGATTGACGAGCTTGACGACCCGAACAAACTTCCCGACTTTCAAAAGCTGCCCATTCC
GAATATCGCTGTTCAATATTGGCCGGAATTGACACCCGAATCCAGTTTCAAAGACCTGATCCTCCGGATA
CGCGCTGATGAAGCTAAGCACAGGGAAATCAACCATACCTTCGCGAACCTCGAACAGTGGCAAGATCGCA
ACCCCTTTGCTCTCAAAATCAAGGACTCCGACAAACCCCAGCCAAACTATAATCTCGACGTAACTCGCCC
GCAGGGTTGGGAACGCAAGGACCTCTACCTTGATTACAAGGATGACGATGACAAGTAGACTAAGGATCCG
GGGTTGGGGTTGCGCCTTTTCCAAGGCAGCCCTGGGTTTGCGCAGGGACGCGGCTGCTCTGGGCGTGGTT
CCGGGAAACGCAGCGGCGCCGACCCTGGGTCTCGCACATTCTTCACGTCCGTTCGCAGCGTCACCCGGAT
CTTCGCCGCTACCCTTGTGGGCCCCCCGGCGACGCTTCCTGCTCCGCCCCTAAGTCGGGAAGGTTCCTTG
CGGTTCGCGGCGTGCCGGACGTGACAAACGGAAGCCGCACGTCTCACTAGTACCCTCGCAGACGGACAGC
GCCAGGGAGCAATGGCAGCGCGCCGACCGCGATGGGCTGTGGCCAATAGCGGCTGCTCAGCAGGGCGCGC
CGAGAGCAGCGGCCGGGAAGGGGCGGTGCGGGAGGCGGGGTGTGGGGCGGTAGTGTGGGCCCTGTTCCTG
CCCGCGCGGTGTTCCGCATTCTGCAAGCCTCCGGAGCGCACGTCGGCAGTCGGCTCCCTCGTTGACCGAA
TCACCGACCTCTCTCCCCAGCAATTCACCATGACCGAGTACAAGCCCACGGTGCGCCTCGCCACCCGCGA
CGACGTCCCCAGGGCCGTACGCACCCTCGCCGCCGCGTTCGCCGACTACCCCGCCACGCGCCACACCGTC
GATCCGGACCGCCACATCGAGCGGGTCACCGAGCTGCAAGAACTCTTCCTCACGCGCGTCGGGCTCGACA
TCGGCAAGGTGTGGGTCGCGGACGACGGCGCCGCGGTGGCGGTCTGGACCACGCCGGAGAGCGTCGAAGC
GGGGGCGGTGTTCGCCGAGATCGGCCCGCGCATGGCCGAGTTGAGCGGTTCCCGGCTGGCCGCGCAGCAA
CAGATGGAAGGCCTCCTGGCGCCGCACCGGCCCAAGGAGCCCGCGTGGTTCCTGGCCACCGTCGGCGTCT
CGCCCGACCACCAGGGCAAGGGTCTGGGCAGCGCCGTCGTGCTCCCCGGAGTGGAGGCGGCCGAGCGCGC
CGGGGTGCCCGCCTTCCTGGAGACCTCCGCGCCCCGCAACCTCCCCTTCTACGAGCGGCTCGGCTTCACC
GTCACCGCCGACGTCGAGGTGCCCGAAGGACCGCGCACCTGGTGCATGACCCGCAAGCCCGGTGCCGAAG
GTAGAGGTTCTCTCCTCACTTGTGGTGATGTTGAAGAAAACCCTGGTCCAATGTCTAGACTGGACAAGAG
CAAAGTCATAAACGGAGCTCTGGAATTACTCAATGGTGTCGGTATCGAAGGCCTGACGACAAGGAAACTC
GCTCAAAAGCTGGGAGTTGAGCAGCCTACCCTGTACTGGCACGTGAAGAACAAGCGGGCCCTGCTCGATG
CCCTGCCAATCGAGATGCTGGACAGGCATCATACCCACTTCTGCCCCCTGGAAGGCGAGTCATGGCAAGA
CTTTCTGCGGAACAACGCCAAGTCATACCGCTGTGCTCTCCTCTCACATCGCGACGGGGCTAAAGTGCAT
CTCGGCACCCGCCCAACAGAGAAACAGTACGAAACCCTGGAAAATCAGCTCGCGTTCCTGTGTCAGCAAG
GCTTCTCCCTGGAGAACGCACTGTACGCTCTGTCCGCCGTGGGCCACTTTACACTGGGCTGCGTATTGGA
GGAACAGGAGCATCAAGTAGCAAAAGAGGAAAGAGAGACACCTACCACCGATTCTATGCCCCCACTTCTG
AGACAAGCAATTGAGCTGTTCGACCGGCAGGGAGCCGAACCTGCCTTCCTTTTCGGCCTGGAACTAATCA
TATGTGGCCTGGAGAAACAGCTAAAGTGCGAAAGCGGCGGGCCGACCGACGCCCTTGACGATTTTGACTT
AGACATGCTCCCAGCCGATGCCCTTGACGACTTTGACCTTGATATGCTGCCTGCTGACGCTCTTGACGAT
TTTGACCTTGACATGCTCCCCGGGTAACTAAGTAAGGATCGATCCAAGATATCGTATTCTTAACTATGTT
GCTCCTTTTACGCTATGTGGATACGCTGCTTTAATGCCTTTGTATCATGCTATTGCTTCCCGTATGGCTT
TCATTTTCTCCTCCTTGTATAAATCCTGGTTGCTGTCTCTTTATGAGGAGTTGTGGCCCGTTGTCAGGCA
ACGTGGCGTGGTGTGCACTGTGTTTGCTGACGCAACCCCCACTGGTTGGGGCATTGCCACCACCTGTCAG
CTCCTTTCCGGGACTTTCGCTTTCCCCCTCCCTATTGCCACGGCGGAACTCATCGCCGCCTGCCTTGCCC
GCTGCTGGACAGGGGCTCGGCTGTTGGGCACTGACAATTCCGTGGTGTTGTCGGGGAAGCTGACGTCCTT
TCCATGGCTGCTCGCCTGTGTTGCCACCTGGATTCTGCGCGGGACGTCCTTCTGCTACGTCCCTTCGGCC
CTCAATCCAGCGGACCTTCCTTCCCGCGGCCTGCTGCCGGCTCTGCGGCCTCTTCCGCGTCTTCGCCTTC
GCCCTCAGACGAGTCGGATCTCCCTTTGGGCCGCCTCCCCGCCTGTTTCGCCTCGGCGTCCGGACTAGAG
GTACCTTTAAGACCAATGACTTACAAGGCAGCTGTAGATCTTAGCCACTTTTTAAAAGAAAAGGGGGGAC
TGGAAGGGCTAATTCACTCCCAACGAAGACAAGATCTGCTTTTTGCTTGTACTGGGTCTCTCTGGTTAGA
CCAGATCTGAGCCTGGGAGCTCTCTGGCTAACTAGGGAACCCACTGCTTAAGCCTCAATAAAGCTTGCCT
TGAGTGCTTCAAGTAGTGTGTGCCCGTCTGTTGTGTGACTCTGGTAACTAGAGATCCCTCAGACCCTTTT
AGTCAGTGTGGAAAATCTCTAGCAGTAGTAGTTCATGTCATCTTATTATTCAGTATTTATAACTTGCAAA
GAAATGAATATCAGAGAGTGAGAGGAACTTGTTTATTGCAGCTTATAATGGTTACAAATAAAGCAATAGC
ATCACAAATTTCACAAATAAAGCATTTTTTTCACTGCATTCTAGTTGTGGTTTGTCCAAACTCATCAATG
TATCTTATCATGTCTGGCTCTAGCTATCCCGCCCCTAACTCCGCCCATCCCGCCCCTAACTCCGCCCAGT
TCCGCCCATTCTCCGCCCCATGGCTGACTAATTTTTTTTATTTATGCAGAGGCCGAGGCCGCCTCGGCCT
CTGAGCTATTCCAGAAGTAGTGAGGAGGCTTTTTTGGAGGCCTTTCAAATATGTATCCGCTCATGAGACA
ATAACCCTGATAAATGCTTCAATAATATTGAAAAAGGAAGAGTATGAGTATTCAACATTTCCGTGTCGCC
CTTATTCCCTTTTTTGCGGCATTTTGCCTTCCTGTTTTTGCTCACCCAGAAACGCTGGTGAAAGTAAAAG
ATGCTGAAGATCAGTTGGGTGCACGAGTGGGTTACATCGAACTGGATCTCAACAGCGGTAAGATCCTTGA
GAGTTTTCGCCCCGAAGAACGTTTTCCAATGATGAGCACTTTTAAAGTTCTGCTATGTGGCGCGGTATTA
TCCCGTATTGACGCCGGGCAAGAGCAACTCGGTCGCCGCATACACTATTCTCAGAATGACTTGGTTGAGT
ACTCACCAGTCACAGAAAAGCATCTTACGGATGGCATGACAGTAAGAGAATTATGCAGTGCTGCCATAAC
CATGAGTGATAACACTGCGGCCAACTTACTTCTGACAACGATCGGAGGACCGAAGGAGCTAACCGCTTTT
TTGCACAACATGGGGGATCATGTAACTCGCCTTGATCGTTGGGAACCGGAGCTGAATGAAGCCATACCAA
ACGACGAGCGTGACACCACGATGCCTGTAGCAATGGCAACAACGTTGCGCAAACTATTAACTGGCGAACT
ACTTACTCTAGCTTCCCGGCAACAATTAATAGACTGGATGGAGGCGGATAAAGTTGCAGGACCACTTCTG
CGCTCGGCCCTTCCGGCTGGCTGGTTTATTGCTGATAAATCTGGAGCCGGTGAGCGTGGGTCTCGCGGTA
TCATTGCAGCACTGGGGCCAGATGGTAAGCCCTCCCGTATCGTAGTTATCTACACGACGGGGAGTCAGGC
AACTATGGATGAACGAAATAGACAGATCGCTGAGATAGGTGCCTCACTGATTAAGCATTGGTAACTGTCA
GACCAAGTTTACTCATATATACTTTAGATTGATTTAAAACTTCATTTTTAATTTAAAAGGATCTAGGTGA
AGATCCTTTTTGATAATCTCATGACCAAAATCCCTTAACGTGAGTTTTCGTTCCACTGAGCGTCAGACCC
CGTAGAAAAGATCAAAGGATCTTCTTGAGATCCTTTTTTTCTGCGCGTAATCTGCTGCTTGCAAACAAAA
AAACCACCGCTACCAGCGGTGGTTTGTTTGCCGGATCAAGAGCTACCAACTCTTTTTCCGAAGGTAACTG
GCTTCAGCAGAGCGCAGATACCAAATACTGTTCTTCTAGTGTAGCCGTAGTTAGGCCACCACTTCAAGAA
CTCTGTAGCACCGCCTACATACCTCGCTCTGCTAATCCTGTTACCAGTGGCTGCTGCCAGTGGCGATAAG
TCGTGTCTTACCGGGTTGGACTCAAGACGATAGTTACCGGATAAGGCGCAGCGGTCGGGCTGAACGGGGG
GTTCGTGCACACAGCCCAGCTTGGAGCGAACGACCTACACCGAACTGAGATACCTACAGCGTGAGCTATG
AGAAAGCGCCACGCTTCCCGAAGGGAGAAAGGCGGACAGGTATCCGGTAAGCGGCAGGGTCGGAACAGGA
GAGCGCACGAGGGAGCTTCCAGGGGGAAACGCCTGGTATCTTTATAGTCCTGTCGGGTTTCGCCACCTCT
GACTTGAGCGTCGATTTTTGTGATGCTCGTCAGGGGGGCGGAGCCTATGGAAAAACGCCAGCAACGCGGC
CTTTTTACGGTTCCTGGCCTTTTGCTGGCCTTTTGCTCACATGTTCTTTCCTGCGTTATCCCCTGATTCT
GTGGATAACCGTATTACCGCCTTTGAGTGAGCTGATACCGCTCGCCGCAGCCGAACGACCGAGCGCAGCG
AGTCAGTGAGCGAGGAAGCGGAAGAGCGCCCAATACGCAAAC
