>Addgene plasmid #177984 | pCW57.1_AOX-FLAG | depositor partial sequence | sequence record 345364 | AOX-FLAG insert
ATGATTGGGTTGAGCACGTACCGCAATCTTCCTACACTGCTGACGACAACGACCGTCATATCTACTACCT
TGAGGTCAAAGCAACTCTTGAGATTTACAACAACTACAAGCACTAAGTCTGGTTCTAGTACCAGTACGGC
TGCAACGACCGTGGGGAACTCAAACCCCAAGTCACCTATTGATGAGGACAACCTTGAAAAACCAGGGACT
ATCCCTACGAAACATAAACCGTTCAATATTCAGACAGAGGTCTATAATAAGGCGGGCATTGAGGCTAACG
ATGATGATAAGTTTCTGACCAAACCAACCTACCGACATGAAGACTTTACAGAGGCTGGTGTGTACCGGGT
CCATGTTACACACAGACCACCCCGGACGATCGGTGACAAGATTAGCTGTTATGGAACACTCTTTTTTAGA
AAATGCTTCGATCTGGTTACAGGCTATGCCGTGCCAGACCCGGATAAACCCGATCAATACAAGGGTACCA
GGTGGGAGATGACCGAAGGTAAATGGATGACACGCTGCATCTTTCTGGAATCCATCGCTGGCGTGCCGGG
TAGCGTAGCAGGATTTGTGCGGCATCTTCACTCACTTCGCATGCTCACACGCGACAAAGCTTGGATCGAA
ACTCTGCATGATGAAGCCTACAACGAGCGAATGCACCTCCTGACATTCATTAAAATTGGGAAGCCTAGCT
GGTTTACCCGCTCAATAATTTATATCGGTCAGGGTGTCTTTACCAATATATTCTTCTTGGTATACTTGAT
GAACCCCCGATACTGTCACCGGTTCGTCGGCTATCTCGAAGAGGAAGCCGTTAGGACCTATACCCACCTG
ATTGACGAGCTTGACGACCCGAACAAACTTCCCGACTTTCAAAAGCTGCCCATTCCGAATATCGCTGTTC
AATATTGGCCGGAATTGACACCCGAATCCAGTTTCAAAGACCTGATCCTCCGGATACGCGCTGATGAAGC
TAAGCACAGGGAAATCAACCATACCTTCGCGAACCTCGAACAGTGGCAAGATCGCAACCCCTTTGCTCTC
AAAATCAAGGACTCCGACAAACCCCAGCCAAACTATAATCTCGACGTAACTCGCCCGCAGGGTTGGGAAC
GCAAGGACCTCTACCTTGATTACAAGGATGACGATGACAAGTAG
